>Addgene plasmid #121153 | pRK5-HA-Ubiquitin-K6R | addgene full sequence | sequence record 235953 | Addgene NGS Result
CAGGAAACAGCTATGACATGATTACGAATTAATTCGAGCTCGCCCGACATTGATTATTGACTAGTTATTA
ATAGTAATCAATTACGGGGTCATTAGTTCATAGCCCATATATGGAGTTCCGCGTTACATAACTTACGGTA
AATGGCCCGCCTGGCTGACCGCCCAACGACCCCCGCCCATTGACGTCAATAATGACGTATGTTCCCATAG
TAACGCCAATAGGGACTTTCCATTGACGTCAATGGGTGGAGTATTTACGGTAAACTGCCCACTTGGCAGT
ACATCAAGTGTATCATATGCCAAGTACGCCCCCTATTGACGTCAATGACGGTAAATGGCCCGCCTGGCAT
TATGCCCAGTACATGACCTTATGGGACTTTCCTACTTGGCAGTACATCTACGTATTAGTCATCGCTATTA
CCATGGTGATGCGGTTTTGGCAGTACATCAATGGGCGTGGATAGCGGTTTGACTCACGGGGATTTCCAAG
TCTCCACCCCATTGACGTCAATGGGAGTTTGTTTTGGCACCAAAATCAACGGGACTTTCCAAAATGTCGT
AACAACTCCGCCCCATTGACGCAAATGGGCGGTAGGCGTGTACGGTGGGAGGTCTATATAAGCAGAGCTC
GTTTAGTGAACCGTCAGATCGCCTGGAGACGCCATCCACGCTGTTTTGACCTCCATAGAAGACACCGGGA
CCGATCCAGCCTCCGCGGCCGGGAACGGTGCATTGGAACGCGGATTCCCCGTGCCAAGAGTGACGTAAGT
ACCGCCTATAGAGTCTATAGGCCCACCCCCTTGGCTTCGTTAGAACGCGGCTACAATTAATACATAACCT
TATGTATCATACACATACGATTTAGGTGACACTATAGAATAACATCCACTTTGCCTTTCTCTCCACAGGT
GTCCACTCCCAGGTCCAACTGCACCTCGGTTCTATCGATTGAATTCCCGAACCGACAGTCGGTCTCTTCA
CCAAGGCCATTCGCGCCACCATGGGCTACCCCTATGATGTGCCTGACTACGCAGATCTCAATGGTGGTGG
TGGTGGGTCGACCATGCAGATCTTCGTGAGGACCCTGACTGGTAAGACCATCACTCTCGAAGTGGAGCCG
AGTGACACCATTGAGAATGTCAAGGCAAAGATCCAAGACAAGGAAGGCATCCCTCCTGACCAGCAGAGGT
TGATCTTTGCTGGGAAACAGCTGGAAGATGGACGCACCCTGTCTGACTACAACATCCAGAAAGAGTCCAC
CCTGCACCTGGTCCTCCGTCTCAGAGGTGGTTGAGCGGCCGCTAAGTAAGTAAGGATCCCCAGCTTGGCC
GCCATGGCCCAACTTGTTTATTGCAGCTTATAATGGTTACAAATAAAGCAATAGCATCACAAATTTCACA
AATAAAGCATTTTTTTCACTGCATTCTAGTTGTGGTTTGTCCAAACTCATCAATGTATCTTATCATGTCT
GGATCGGGAATTAATTCGGCGCAGCACCATGGCCTGAAATAACCTCTGAAAGAGGAACTTGGTTAGGTAC
CTTCTGAGGCGGAAAGAACCAGCTGTGGAATGTGTGTCAGTTAGGGTGTGGAAAGTCCCCAGGCTCCCCA
GCAGGCAGAAGTATGCAAAGCATGCATCTCAATTAGTCAGCAACCAGGTGTGGAAAGTCCCCAGGCTCCC
CAGCAGGCAGAAGTATGCAAAGCATGCATCTCAATTAGTCAGCAACCATAGTCCCGCCCCTAACTCCGCC
CATCCCGCCCCTAACTCCGCCCAGTTCCGCCCATTCTCCGCCCCATGGCTGACTAATTTTTTTTATTTAT
GCAGAGGCCGAGGCCGCCTCGGCCTCTGAGCTATTCCAGAAGTAGTGAGGAGGCTTTTTTGGAGGCCTAG
GCTTTTGCAAAAAGCTGTTAACAGCTTGGCACTGGCCGTCGTTTTACAACGTCGTGACTGGGAAAACCCT
GGCGTTACCCAACTTAATCGCCTTGCAGCACATCCCCCTTTCGCCAGCTGGCGTAATAGCGAAGAGGCCC
GCACCGATCGCCCTTCCCAACAGTTGCGCAGCCTGAATGGCGAATGGCGCCTGATGCGGTATTTTCTCCT
TACGCATCTGTGCGGTATTTCACACCGCATA
[142 nt withheld, positions 2132-2273]
C
[141 nt withheld, positions 2275-2415]
CCTTTGACGTTGGAGTCCACGTTCTTT
[37 nt withheld, positions 2443-2479]
ACCCTATCTCGGGCTATTCTTTTAATTTATAAGGGATTTTGCCGATTTCGGCCTATTGGTTAAAAAATGA
GCTGATTTAACAAAAATTTAACGCGAATTTTAACAAAATATTAACGTTTACAATTTTATGGTGCACTCTC
AGTACAATCTGCTCTGATGCCGCATAGTTAAGCCAGCCCCGACACCCGCCAACACCCGCTGACGCGCCCT
GACGGGCTTGTCTGCTCCCGGCATCCGCTTACAGACAAGCTGTGACCGTCTCCGGGAGCTGCATGTGTCA
GAGGTTTTCACCGTCATCACCGAAACGCGCGAGACGAAAGGGCCTCGTGATACGCCTATTTTTATAGGTT
AATGTCATGATAATAATGGTTTCTTAGACGTCAGGTGGCACTTTTCGGGGAAATGTGCGCGGAACCCCTA
TTTGTTTATTTTTCTAAATACATTCAAATATGTATCCGCTCATGAGACAATAACCCTGATAAATGCTTCA
ATAATATTGAAAAAGGAAGAGTATGAGTATTCAACATTTCCGTGTCGCCCTTATTCCCTTTTTTGCGGCA
TTTTGCCTTCCTGTTTTTGCTCACCCAGAAACGCTGGTGAAAGTAAAAGATGCTGAAGATCAGTTGGGTG
CACGAGTGGGTTACATCGAACTGGATCTCAACAGCGGTAAGATCCTTGAGAGTTTTCGCCCCGAAGAACG
TTTTCCAATGATGAGCACTTTTAAAGTTCTGCTATGTGGCGCGGTATTATCCCGTATTGACGCCGGGCAA
GAGCAACTCGGTCGCCGCATACACTATTCTCAGAATGACTTGGTTGAGTACTCACCAGTCACAGAAAAGC
ATCTTACGGATGGCATGACAGTAAGAGAATTATGCAGTGCTGCCATAACCATGAGTGATAACACTGCGGC
CAACTTACTTCTGACAACGATCGGAGGACCGAAGGAGCTAACCGCTTTTTTGCACAACATGGGGGATCAT
GTAACTCGCCTTGATCGTTGGGAACCGGAGCTGAATGAAGCCATACCAAACGACGAGCGTGACACCACGA
TGCCTGTAGCAATGGCAACAACGTTGCGCAAACTATTAACTGGCGAACTACTTACTCTAGCTTCCCGGCA
ACAATTAATAGACTGGATGGAGGCGGATAAAGTTGCAGGACCACTTCTGCGCTCGGCCCTTCCGGCTGGC
TGGTTTATTGCTGATAAATCTGGAGCCGGTGAGCGTGGGTCTCGCGGTATCATTGCAGCACTGGGGCCAG
ATGGTAAGCCCTCCCGTATCGTAGTTATCTACACGACGGGGAGTCAGGCAACTATGGATGAACGAAATAG
ACAGATCGCTGAGATAGGTGCCTCACTGATTAAGCATTGGTAACTGTCAGACCAAGTTTACTCATATATA
CTTTAGATTGATTTAAAACTTCATTTTTAATTTAAAAGGATCTAGGTGAAGATCCTTTTTGATAATCTCA
TGACCAAAATCCCTTAACGTGAGTTTTCGTTCCACTGAGCGTCAGACCCCGTAGAAAAGATCAAAGGATC
TTCTTGAGATCCTTTTTTTCTGCGCGTAATCTGCTGCTTGCAAACAAAAAAACCACCGCTACCAGCGGTG
GTTTGTTTGCCGGATCAAGAGCTACCAACTCTTTTTCCGAAGGTAACTGGCTTCAGCAGAGCGCAGATAC
CAAATACTGTTCTTCTAGTGTAGCCGTAGTTAGGCCACCACTTCAAGAACTCTGTAGCACCGCCTACATA
CCTCGCTCTGCTAATCCTGTTACCAGTGGCTGCTGCCAGTGGCGATAAGTCGTGTCTTACCGGGTTGGAC
TCAAGACGATAGTTACCGGATAAGGCGCAGCGGTCGGGCTGAACGGGGGGTTCGTGCACACAGCCCAGCT
TGGAGCGAACGACCTACACCGAACTGAGATACCTACAGCGTGAGCTATGAGAAAGCGCCACGCTTCCCGA
AGGGAGAAAGGCGGACAGGTATCCGGTAAGCGGCAGGGTCGGAACAGGAGAGCGCACGAGGGAGCTTCCA
GGGGGAAACGCCTGGTATCTTTATAGTCCTGTCGGGTTTCGCCACCTCTGACTTGAGCGTCGATTTTTGT
GATGCTCGTCAGGGGGGCGGAGCCTATGGAAAAACGCCAGCAACGCGGCCTTTTTACGGTTCCTGGCCTT
TTGCTGGCCTTTTGCTCACATGTTCTTTCCTGCGTTATCCCCTGATTCTGTGGATAACCGTATTACCGCC
TTTGAGTGAGCTGATACCGCTCGCCGCAGCCGAACGACCGAGCGCAGCGAGTCAGTGAGCGAGGAAGCGG
AAGAGCGCCCAATACGCAAACCGCCTCTCCCCGCGCGTTGGCCGATTCATTAATGCAGCTGGCACGACAG
GTTTCCCGACTGGAAAGCGGGCAGTGAGCGCAACGCAATTAATGTGAGTTAGCTCACTCATTAGGCACCC
CAGGCTTTACACTTTATGCTTCCGGCTCGTATGTTGTGTGGAATTGTGAGCGGATAACAATTTCACA
Features (pLannotate 1.2.2; 20 found; start..end, strand, type, name):
     46..425     +  enhancer       CMV enhancer: human cytomegalovirus immediate early enhancer
    426..629     +  promoter       CMV promoter: human cytomegalovirus (CMV) immediate early promoter
    765..808     +  intron         CMV intron (fragment): modified intron A from human cytomegalovirus
    860..878     +  promoter       SP6 promoter: promoter for bacteriophage SP6 RNA polymerase
    882..919     +  CDS            IgH signal sequence (fragment): signal sequence from the mouse immunoglobulin heavy chain variable region
   1097..1285    +  CDS            UBIQ_LUMTE: Experimental evidence at protein level: Swiss-Prot protein existence level 1. Ubiquitin exists either covalently attached to another protein, or free (unanchored). When covalently bound, it is conjugated to target proteins via an isopeptide bond either as a monomer (monoubiquitin), a polymer linked via different Lys residues of the ubiquitin (polyubiquitin chains) or a linear polymer linked via the initiator Met of the ubiquitin (linear polyubiquitin chains). Polyubiquitin chains, when attached to a target protein, have different functions depending on the Lys residue of the ubiquitin that is
   1341..1475    +  polyA_signal   SV40 poly(A) signal: SV40 polyadenylation signal
   1544..1901    +  promoter       SV40 promoter: SV40 enhancer and early promoter
   1920..2074    +  CDS            lacZα (fragment): LacZα fragment of β-galactosidase; lacZ fragment
   2080..2131    -  misc_feature   bom (fragment): basis of mobility region from pBR322
   2150..2605    +  rep_origin     f1 ori (sequence partly withheld): f1 bacteriophage origin of replication; arrow indicates direction of (+) strand synthesis
   2606..2655    -  misc_feature   bom (fragment): basis of mobility region from pBR322
   2757..2792    -  CDS            rop (fragment): Rop protein, which maintains plasmids at low copy number; rop
   2887..2991    +  promoter       AmpR promoter: bla
   2992..3852    +  CDS            AmpR: β-lactamase; bla; confers resistance to ampicillin, carbenicillin, and related antibiotics
   4023..4611    +  rep_origin     ori: high-copy-number ColE1/pMB1/pBR322/pUC origin of replication
   4794..4886    +  CDS            lacI (fragment): lac repressor; lacI; The lac repressor binds to the lac operator to inhibit transcription in E. coli. This inhibition can be relieved by adding lactose or isopropyl-β-D-thiogalactopyranoside (IPTG).
   4899..4920    +  protein_bind   CAP binding site: CAP binding activates transcription in the presence of cAMP. E. coli catabolite activator protein
   4935..4965    +  promoter       lac promoter: promoter for the E. coli lac operon
   4973..4989    +  protein_bind   lac operator: The lac repressor binds to the lac operator to inhibit transcription in E. coli. This inhibition can be relieved by adding lactose or isopropyl-β-D-thiogalactopyranoside (IPTG). lac repressor encoded by lacI
