[The description below was written by a language model from this plasmid's Addgene catalogue record and pLannotate feature annotations shown in this document.]
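Description:
pRK5-HA-Ubiquitin-K6R is a mammalian expression plasmid of about 5 kb, built on the pRK5-HA backbone, that produces HA-tagged human ubiquitin (from the UBC gene) in which lysine 6 is replaced by arginine. It is propagated in E. coli as a high-copy plasmid through a ColE1/pUC-type origin and selected with ampicillin via the β-lactamase gene. An f1 origin is also present, along with short remnants of lacZα, lacI, rop and bom and a lac promoter/operator region. These appear to be backbone leftovers with no evident role in expression.

The expression cassette is driven by the human cytomegalovirus immediate early enhancer and promoter, followed by a fragment of CMV intron A and an SP6 promoter that could allow in vitro transcription. The ubiquitin coding sequence lies downstream and is terminated by an SV40 polyadenylation signal. The automated annotation detects ubiquitin by homology over only part of its length and does not call the HA tag as a separate feature, so the tag's exact position is not stated in the record, nor are the cloning sites. A short match to an IgH signal sequence fragment upstream of the insert is of unclear significance. An SV40 enhancer/early promoter sits after the poly(A) signal, but no mammalian selection marker is annotated, which suggests transient transfection.

Because arginine cannot accept an isopeptide bond, the K6R mutant cannot form K6-linked polyubiquitin chains while the other lysines remain available. Single lysine-to-arginine mutants like this are typically co-expressed with a substrate and detected through the HA epitope to work out which chain linkages assemble on that substrate. The associated publication concerns Parkin-dependent ubiquitination of the mitochondrial transport protein Miro.
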