Addgene plasmid #121153: pRK5-HA-Ubiquitin-K6R
Purpose: Mammalian expression of HA tagged ubiquitin K6R
Depositing lab: Josef Kittler. Depositing organization: University College London. Publication: Lysine 27 ubiquitination of the mitochondrial transport protein Miro is dependent on serine 65 of the Parkin ubiquitin ligase. Birsa N, Norkett R, Wauer T, Mevissen TE, Wu HC, Foltynie T, Bhatia K, Hirst WD, Komander D, Plun-Favreau H, Kittler JT. J Biol Chem. 2014 May 23;289(21):14569-82. doi: 10.1074/jbc.M114.563031. Epub 2014 Mar 26. PubMed 24671417.
Backbone
  Vector backbone: pRK5-HA
  Backbone manufacturer: Ted Dawson, Addgene plasmid #17608
  Vector type: Mammalian Expression
Growth in bacteria
  Bacterial resistance: Ampicillin, 100 μg/mL
  Growth temperature: 37°C
  Growth strain: DH5alpha
  Copy number: High Copy
Gene/Insert
  Gene/Insert name: Ubiquitin C (alt name: Ub)
  Species: H. sapiens (human)
  Mutation: K6 mutated to an R
  Entrez Gene: UBC (a.k.a. HMG20)
  Cloning method: Restriction Enzyme; 5′ cloning site unknown (unknown if destroyed); 3′ cloning site unknown (unknown if destroyed)
  Sequencing primers: 5′ unknown
Terms and licenses: Academic/Nonprofit Terms; Industry Terms: Not Available to Industry
How to cite: pRK5-HA-Ubiquitin-K6R was a gift from Josef Kittler (Addgene plasmid # 121153 ; http://n2t.net/addgene:121153 ; RRID:Addgene_121153)
